Addgene plasmid #70124: pAG424-ccdB
Purpose: (Empty Backbone) Yeast Gateway TRP1 2micron vector, no promoter (GPD1 promoter removed)
Depositing lab: Jay Hesselberth. Depositing organization: University of Colorado Denver and Anschutz Medical Campus. Publication: Genetic bypass of essential RNA repair enzymes in budding yeast. Cherry PD, White LK, York K, Hesselberth JR. RNA. 2018 Mar;24(3):313-323. doi: 10.1261/rna.061788.117. Epub 2017 Dec 6. PubMed 29212664.
Backbone
  Vector backbone: pRS424-GPD-ccdB
  Backbone manufacturer: Addgene Yeast Gateway collection (Lindquist / Gitler)
  Backbone size (bp): 7574
  Modifications to backbone: Removed GPD promoter by SacI/SpeI digestion, gel purification of large product and religation.
  Vector type: Yeast Expression
  Promoter: None
  Selectable markers: TRP1 ; Chloramphenicol
Growth in bacteria
  Bacterial resistance: Chloramphenicol and Ampicillin, 25 & 100 μg/mL
  Growth temperature: 37°C
  Growth strain: ccdB Survival
  Copy number: High Copy
Gene/Insert
  Cloning method: Gateway Cloning
  Sequencing primers: 5′ M13F; 3′ M13R
Terms and licenses: Academic/Nonprofit Terms; Industry Terms: Not Available to Industry
How to cite: pAG424-ccdB was a gift from Jay Hesselberth (Addgene plasmid # 70124 ; http://n2t.net/addgene:70124 ; RRID:Addgene_70124)
