[The description below was written by a language model from this plasmid's Addgene catalogue record and pLannotate feature annotations shown in this document.]
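Description:
pAG424-ccdB is an empty yeast Gateway destination vector derived from pRS424-GPD-ccdB of the yeast Gateway collection, from which the GPD promoter was removed by SacI/SpeI digestion and religation of the large fragment. It is an E. coli–S. cerevisiae shuttle plasmid. A high-copy ColE1/pUC-type origin and the AmpR β-lactamase gene support propagation in bacteria, while the 2μ origin gives high-copy episomal maintenance in yeast, with selection through the TRP1 auxotrophic marker under its own promoter. An f1 origin and remnants of the pBluescript lac/lacZα region, including flanking T3 and T7 promoters, are carried over from the pRS backbone. The 7,574 bp recorded as the backbone size is also the length of the deposited full sequence.

The cloning site is a standard Gateway cassette: attR1 and attR2 flank a chloramphenicol resistance gene (CmR) and the ccdB toxin gene, along with a ccdA fragment. Because CcdB poisons gyrase in ordinary E. coli strains, the unrecombined vector must be grown in a ccdB-tolerant strain. After an LR reaction with an entry clone, the cassette is replaced by the insert, so that loss of ccdB provides counterselection for recombinants. A CYC1 terminator lies downstream of attR2, but no yeast promoter lies upstream of attR1. Any promoter therefore has to arrive with the insert, which makes the vector suited to inserts that carry their own regulatory sequences, such as genomic fragments with native promoters, maintained at high copy. The record does not describe specific applications, although the associated publication concerns genetic bypass of essential RNA repair enzymes in budding yeast.
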