Features (pLannotate 1.2.2; 27 found; start..end, strand, type, name):
     20..40      +  misc_feature   MCS (fragment): pBluescript multiple cloning site
     44..168     +  protein_bind   attR1: mutant version of attR; recombination site for the Gateway® LR reaction LR Clonase™
    193..223     +  promoter       lac UV5 promoter: E. coli lac promoter with an "up" mutation
    247..276     +  promoter       cat promoter (fragment): promoter of the E. coli cat gene encoding chloramphenicol acetyltransferase
    277..936     +  CDS            CmR: chloramphenicol acetyltransferase; cat; confers resistance to chloramphenicol
   1118..1276    +  CDS            ccdA (fragment): CCDA_ECO57 - Also known as H, letA. Experimental evidence at protein level: Swiss-Prot protein existence level 1. Antitoxin component of a type II toxin-antitoxin (TA) system which inhibits the post-segregational killing (PSK) of plasmid-free cells, also referred to as a plasmid addiction system. Binds to and blocks the activity of CcdB; will also remove bound CcdB protein from the CcdB-GyrA complex by forming a CcdA-CcdB complex, a process termed rejuvenation. Functions as a transcriptional corepressor for the ccdAB operon, repression also requires CcdB (By similarity). From Escherichia coli
   1281..1583    +  CDS            ccdB: CCDB_ECOLI - Also known as G, letB, letD. Experimental evidence at protein level: Swiss-Prot protein existence level 1. Toxic component of a type II toxin-antitoxin (TA) system, functioning in plasmid maintainence. Responsible for the post- segregational killing (PSK) of plasmid-free cells, also referred to as a plasmid addiction system. Half-life of over 2 hours. Cell killing by CcdB is accompanied by filamentation, defects in chromosome and plasmid segregation, defects in cell division, formation of anucleate cells, decreased DNA synthesis and plasmid loss. Interferes with the activity of DN
   1627..1751    -  protein_bind   attR2: mutant version of attR; recombination site for the Gateway® LR reaction LR Clonase™
   1755..1802    +  misc_feature   MCS (fragment): pBluescript multiple cloning site
   1803..2050    +  terminator     CYC1 terminator: S. cerevisiae CYC1; transcription terminator for CYC1
   2069..2087    -  promoter       T7 promoter: promoter for bacteriophage T7 RNA polymerase
   2095..2250    +  CDS            lacZα (fragment): LacZα fragment of β-galactosidase; lacZ fragment
   2258..2713    +  rep_origin     f1 ori (sequence partly withheld): f1 bacteriophage origin of replication; arrow indicates direction of (+) strand synthesis
   2714..2765    -  misc_feature   bom (fragment): basis of mobility region from pBR322
   2812..3486    -  CDS            TRP1: phosphoribosylanthranilate isomerase, required for tryptophan biosynthesis; S. cerevisiae TRP1; yeast auxotrophic marker
   3487..3767    -  promoter       TRP1 promoter: S. cerevisiae TRP1
   3768..3817    -  misc_feature   bom (fragment): basis of mobility region from pBR322
   3919..3954    -  CDS            rop (fragment): Rop protein, which maintains plasmids at low copy number; rop
   4022..5364    +  rep_origin     2μ ori: yeast 2μ plasmid origin of replication
   5391..5495    +  promoter       AmpR promoter: bla
   5496..6356    +  CDS            AmpR: β-lactamase; bla; confers resistance to ampicillin, carbenicillin, and related antibiotics
   6527..7115    +  rep_origin     ori: high-copy-number ColE1/pMB1/pBR322/pUC origin of replication
   7298..7390    +  CDS            lacI (fragment): lac repressor; lacI; The lac repressor binds to the lac operator to inhibit transcription in E. coli. This inhibition can be relieved by adding lactose or isopropyl-β-D-thiogalactopyranoside (IPTG).
   7403..7424    +  protein_bind   CAP binding site: CAP binding activates transcription in the presence of cAMP. E. coli catabolite activator protein
   7439..7469    +  promoter       lac promoter: promoter for the E. coli lac operon
   7477..7493    +  protein_bind   lac operator: The lac repressor binds to the lac operator to inhibit transcription in E. coli. This inhibition can be relieved by adding lactose or isopropyl-β-D-thiogalactopyranoside (IPTG). lac repressor encoded by lacI
   7538..7556    +  promoter       T3 promoter: promoter for bacteriophage T3 RNA polymerase
>Addgene plasmid #70124 | pAG424-ccdB | depositor full sequence | sequence record 127808 | pAG424-ccdB sequence 7574 bps
GAACTTAGTTTCGACGGATTCTAGAACTAGTGGATCCCCCATCACAAGTTTGTACAAAAAAGCTGAACGA
GAAACGTAAAATGATATAAATATCAATATATTAAATTAGATTTTGCATAAAAAACAGACTACATAATACT
GTAAAACACAACATATCCAGTCACTATGGCGGCCGCATTAGGCACCCCAGGCTTTACACTTTATGCTTCC
GGCTCGTATAATGTGTGGATTTTGAGTTAGGATCCGTCGAGATTTTCAGGAGCTAAGGAAGCTAAAATGG
AGAAAAAAATCACTGGATATACCACCGTTGATATATCCCAATGGCATCGTAAAGAACATTTTGAGGCATT
TCAGTCAGTTGCTCAATGTACCTATAACCAGACCGTTCAGCTGGATATTACGGCCTTTTTAAAGACCGTA
AAGAAAAATAAGCACAAGTTTTATCCGGCCTTTATTCACATTCTTGCCCGCCTGATGAATGCTCATCCGG
AATTCCGTATGGCAATGAAAGACGGTGAGCTGGTGATATGGGATAGTGTTCACCCTTGTTACACCGTTTT
CCATGAGCAAACTGAAACGTTTTCATCGCTCTGGAGTGAATACCACGACGATTTCCGGCAGTTTCTACAC
ATATATTCGCAAGATGTGGCGTGTTACGGTGAAAACCTGGCCTATTTCCCTAAAGGGTTTATTGAGAATA
TGTTTTTCGTCTCAGCCAATCCCTGGGTGAGTTTCACCAGTTTTGATTTAAACGTGGCCAATATGGACAA
CTTCTTCGCCCCCGTTTTCACCATGGGCAAATATTATACGCAAGGCGACAAGGTGCTGATGCCGCTGGCG
ATTCAGGTTCATCATGCCGTCTGTGATGGCTTCCATGTCGGCAGAATGCTTAATGAATTACAACAGTACT
GCGATGAGTGGCAGGGCGGGGCGTAAACGCCGCGTGGATCCGGCTTACTAAAAGCCAGATAACAGTATGC
GTATTTGCGCGCTGATTTTTGCGGTATAAGAATATATACTGATATGTATACCCGAAGTATGTCAAAAAGA
GGTATGCTATGAAGCAGCGTATTACAGTGACAGTTGACAGCGACAGCTATCAGTTGCTCAAGGCATATAT
GATGTCAATATCTCCGGTCTGGTAAGCACAACCATGCAGAATGAAGCCCGTCGTCTGCGTGCCGAACGCT
GGAAAGCGGAAAATCAGGAAGGGATGGCTGAGGTCGCCCGGTTTATTGAAATGAACGGCTCTTTTGCTGA
CGAGAACAGGGGCTGGTGAAATGCAGTTTAAGGTTTACACCTATAAAAGAGAGAGCCGTTATCGTCTGTT
TGTGGATGTACAGAGTGATATTATTGACACGCCCGGGCGACGGATGGTGATCCCCCTGGCCAGTGCACGT
CTGCTGTCAGATAAAGTCTCCCGTGAACTTTACCCGGTGGTGCATATCGGGGATGAAAGCTGGCGCATGA
TGACCACCGATATGGCCAGTGTGCCGGTCTCCGTTATCGGGGAAGAAGTGGCTGATCTCAGCCACCGCGA
AAATGACATCAAAAACGCCATTAACCTGATGTTCTGGGGAATATAAATGTCAGGCTCCCTTATACACAGC
CAGTCTGCAGGTCGACCATAGTGACTGGATATGTTGTGTTTTACAGTATTATGTAGTCTGTTTTTTATGC
AAAATCTAATTTAATATATTGATATTTATATCATTTTACGTTTCTCGTTCAGCTTTCTTGTACAAAGTGG
TGATGGGCTGCAGGAATTCGATATCAAGCTTATCGATACCGTCGACCTCGAGTCATGTAATTAGTTATGT
CACGCTTACATTCACGCCCTCCCCCCACATCCGCTCTAACCGAAAAGGAAGGAGTTAGACAACCTGAAGT
CTAGGTCCCTATTTATTTTTTTATAGTTATGTTAGTATTAAGAACGTTATTTATATTTCAAATTTTTCTT
TTTTTTCTGTACAGACGCGTGTACGCATGTAACATTATACTGAAAACCTTGCTTGAGAAGGTTTTGGGAC
GCTCGAAGGCTTTAATTTGCGGCCGGTACCCAATTCGCCCTATAGTGAGTCGTATTACGCGCGCTCACTG
GCCGTCGTTTTACAACGTCGTGACTGGGAAAACCCTGGCGTTACCCAACTTAATCGCCTTGCAGCACATC
CCCCTTTCGCCAGCTGGCGTAATAGCGAAGAGGCCCGCACCGATCGCCCTTCCCAACAGTTGCGCAGCCT
GAATGGCGAATGGCGCG
[124 nt withheld, positions 2258-2381]
C
[91 nt withheld, positions 2383-2473]
A
[49 nt withheld, positions 2475-2523]
CCTTTGACGTTGGAGTCCACGTTCTTT
[37 nt withheld, positions 2551-2587]
ACCCTATCTCGGTCTATTCTTTTGATTTATAAGGGATTTTGCCGATTTCGGCCTATTGGTTAAAAAATGA
GCTGATTTAACAAAAATTTAACGCGAATTTTAACAAAATATTAACGTTTACAATTTCCTGATGCGGTATT
TTCTCCTTACGCATCTGTGCGGTATTTCACACCGCATAGGCAAGTGCACAAACAATACTTAAATAAATAC
TACTCAGTAATAACCTATTTCTTAGCATTTTTGACGAAATTTGCTATTTTGTTAGAGTCTTTTACACCAT
TTGTCTCCACACCTCCGCTTACATCAACACCAATAACGCCATTTAATCTAAGCGCATCACCAACATTTTC
TGGCGTCAGTCCACCAGCTAACATAAAATGTAAGCTTTCGGGGCTCTCTTGCCTTCCAACCCAGTCAGAA
ATCGAGTTCCAATCCAAAAGTTCACCTGTCCCACCTGCTTCTGAATCAAACAAGGGAATAAACGAATGAG
GTTTCTGTGAAGCTGCACTGAGTAGTATGTTGCAGTCTTTTGGAAATACGAGTCTTTTAATAACTGGCAA
ACCGAGGAACTCTTGGTATTCTTGCCACGACTCATCTCCATGCAGTTGGACGATATCAATGCCGTAATCA
TTGACCAGAGCCAAAACATCCTCCTTAGGTTGATTACGAAACACGCCAACCAAGTATTTCGGAGTGCCTG
AACTATTTTTATATGCTTTTACAAGACTTGAAATTTTCCTTGCAATAACCGGGTCAATTGTTCTCTTTCT
ATTGGGCACACATATAATACCCAGCAAGTCAGCATCGGAATCTAGAGCACATTCTGCGGCCTCTGTGCTC
TGCAAGCCGCAAACTTTCACCAATGGACCAGAACTACCTGTGAAATTAATAACAGACATACTCCAAGCTG
CCTTTGTGTGCTTAATCACGTATACTCACGTGCTCAATAGTCACCAATGCCCTCCCTCTTGGCCCTCTCC
TTTTCTTTTTTCGACCGAATTAATTCTTAATCGGCAAAAAAAGAAAAGCTCCGGATCAAGATTGTACGTA
AGGTGACAAGCTATTTTTCAATAAAGAATATCTTCCACTACTGCCATCTGGCGTCATAACTGCAAAGTAC
ACATATATTACGATGCTGTCTATTAAATGCTTCCTATATTATATATATAGTAATGTCGTTTATGGTGCAC
TCTCAGTACAATCTGCTCTGATGCCGCATAGTTAAGCCAGCCCCGACACCCGCCAACACCCGCTGACGCG
CCCTGACGGGCTTGTCTGCTCCCGGCATCCGCTTACAGACAAGCTGTGACCGTCTCCGGGAGCTGCATGT
GTCAGAGGTTTTCACCGTCATCACCGAAACGCGCGAGACGAAAGGGCCTCGTGATACGCCTATTTTTATA
GGTTAATGTCATGATAATAATGGTTTCTTAATATGATCCAATATCAAAGGAAATGATAGCATTGAAGGAT
GAGACTAATCCAATTGAGGAGTGGCAGCATATAGAACAGCTAAAGGGTAGTGCTGAAGGAAGCATACGAT
ACCCCGCATGGAATGGGATAATATCACAGGAGGTACTAGACTACCTTTCATCCTACATAAATAGACGCAT
ATAAGTACGCATTTAAGCATAAACACGCACTATGCCGTTCTTCTCATGTATATATATATACAGGCAACAC
GCAGATATAGGTGCGACGTGAACAGTGAGCTGTATGTGCGCAGCTCGCGTTGCATTTTCGGAAGCGCTCG
TTTTCGGAAACGCTTTGAAGTTCCTATTCCGAAGTTCCTATTCTCTAGAAAGTATAGGAACTTCAGAGCG
CTTTTGAAAACCAAAAGCGCTCTGAAGACGCACTTTCAAAAAACCAAAAACGCACCGGACTGTAACGAGC
TACTAAAATATTGCGAATACCGCTTCCACAAACATTGCTCAAAAGTATCTCTTTGCTATATATCTCTGTG
CTATATCCCTATATAACCTACCCATCCACCTTTCGCTCCTTGAACTTGCATCTAAACTCGACCTCTACAT
TTTTTATGTTTATCTCTAGTATTACTCTTTAGACAAAAAAATTGTAGTAAGAACTATTCATAGAGTGAAT
CGAAAACAATACGAAAATGTAAACATTTCCTATACGTAGTATATAGAGACAAAATAGAAGAAACCGTTCA
TAATTTTCTGACCAATGAAGAATCATCAACGCTATCACTTTCTGTTCACAAAGTATGCGCAATCCACATC
GGTATAGAATATAATCGGGGATGCCTTTATCTTGAAAAAATGCACCCGCAGCTTCGCTAGTAATCAGTAA
ACGCGGGAAGTGGAGTCAGGCTTTTTTTATGGAAGAGAAAATAGACACCAAAGTAGCCTTCTTCTAACCT
TAACGGACCTACAGTGCAAAAAGTTATCAAGAGACTGCATTATAGAGCGCACAAAGGAGAAAAAAAGTAA
TCTAAGATGCTTTGTTAGAAAAATAGCGCTCTCGGGATGCATTTTTGTAGAACAAAAAAGAAGTATAGAT
TCTTTGTTGGTAAAATAGCGCTCTCGCGTTGCATTTCTGTTCTGTAAAAATGCAGCTCAGATTCTTTGTT
TGAAAAATTAGCGCTCTCGCGTTGCATTTTTGTTTTACAAAAATGAAGCACAGATTCTTCGTTGGTAAAA
TAGCGCTTTCGCGTTGCATTTCTGTTCTGTAAAAATGCAGCTCAGATTCTTTGTTTGAAAAATTAGCGCT
CTCGCGTTGCATTTTTGTTCTACAAAATGAAGCACAGATGCTTCGTTCAGGTGGCACTTTTCGGGGAAAT
GTGCGCGGAACCCCTATTTGTTTATTTTTCTAAATACATTCAAATATGTATCCGCTCATGAGACAATAAC
CCTGATAAATGCTTCAATAATATTGAAAAAGGAAGAGTATGAGTATTCAACATTTCCGTGTCGCCCTTAT
TCCCTTTTTTGCGGCATTTTGCCTTCCTGTTTTTGCTCACCCAGAAACGCTGGTGAAAGTAAAAGATGCT
GAAGATCAGTTGGGTGCACGAGTGGGTTACATCGAACTGGATCTCAACAGCGGTAAGATCCTTGAGAGTT
TTCGCCCCGAAGAACGTTTTCCAATGATGAGCACTTTTAAAGTTCTGCTATGTGGCGCGGTATTATCCCG
TATTGACGCCGGGCAAGAGCAACTCGGTCGCCGCATACACTATTCTCAGAATGACTTGGTTGAGTACTCA
CCAGTCACAGAAAAGCATCTTACGGATGGCATGACAGTAAGAGAATTATGCAGTGCTGCCATAACCATGA
GTGATAACACTGCGGCCAACTTACTTCTGACAACGATCGGAGGACCGAAGGAGCTAACCGCTTTTTTGCA
CAACATGGGGGATCATGTAACTCGCCTTGATCGTTGGGAACCGGAGCTGAATGAAGCCATACCAAACGAC
GAGCGTGACACCACGATGCCTGTAGCAATGGCAACAACGTTGCGCAAACTATTAACTGGCGAACTACTTA
CTCTAGCTTCCCGGCAACAATTAATAGACTGGATGGAGGCGGATAAAGTTGCAGGACCACTTCTGCGCTC
GGCCCTTCCGGCTGGCTGGTTTATTGCTGATAAATCTGGAGCCGGTGAGCGTGGGTCTCGCGGTATCATT
GCAGCACTGGGGCCAGATGGTAAGCCCTCCCGTATCGTAGTTATCTACACGACGGGGAGTCAGGCAACTA
TGGATGAACGAAATAGACAGATCGCTGAGATAGGTGCCTCACTGATTAAGCATTGGTAACTGTCAGACCA
AGTTTACTCATATATACTTTAGATTGATTTAAAACTTCATTTTTAATTTAAAAGGATCTAGGTGAAGATC
CTTTTTGATAATCTCATGACCAAAATCCCTTAACGTGAGTTTTCGTTCCACTGAGCGTCAGACCCCGTAG
AAAAGATCAAAGGATCTTCTTGAGATCCTTTTTTTCTGCGCGTAATCTGCTGCTTGCAAACAAAAAAACC
ACCGCTACCAGCGGTGGTTTGTTTGCCGGATCAAGAGCTACCAACTCTTTTTCCGAAGGTAACTGGCTTC
AGCAGAGCGCAGATACCAAATACTGTCCTTCTAGTGTAGCCGTAGTTAGGCCACCACTTCAAGAACTCTG
TAGCACCGCCTACATACCTCGCTCTGCTAATCCTGTTACCAGTGGCTGCTGCCAGTGGCGATAAGTCGTG
TCTTACCGGGTTGGACTCAAGACGATAGTTACCGGATAAGGCGCAGCGGTCGGGCTGAACGGGGGGTTCG
TGCACACAGCCCAGCTTGGAGCGAACGACCTACACCGAACTGAGATACCTACAGCGTGAGCTATGAGAAA
GCGCCACGCTTCCCGAAGGGAGAAAGGCGGACAGGTATCCGGTAAGCGGCAGGGTCGGAACAGGAGAGCG
CACGAGGGAGCTTCCAGGGGGAAACGCCTGGTATCTTTATAGTCCTGTCGGGTTTCGCCACCTCTGACTT
GAGCGTCGATTTTTGTGATGCTCGTCAGGGGGGCGGAGCCTATGGAAAAACGCCAGCAACGCGGCCTTTT
TACGGTTCCTGGCCTTTTGCTGGCCTTTTGCTCACATGTTCTTTCCTGCGTTATCCCCTGATTCTGTGGA
TAACCGTATTACCGCCTTTGAGTGAGCTGATACCGCTCGCCGCAGCCGAACGACCGAGCGCAGCGAGTCA
GTGAGCGAGGAAGCGGAAGAGCGCCCAATACGCAAACCGCCTCTCCCCGCGCGTTGGCCGATTCATTAAT
GCAGCTGGCACGACAGGTTTCCCGACTGGAAAGCGGGCAGTGAGCGCAACGCAATTAATGTGAGTTACCT
CACTCATTAGGCACCCCAGGCTTTACACTTTATGCTTCCGGCTCCTATGTTGTGTGGAATTGTGAGCGGA
TAACAATTTCACACAGGAAACAGCTATGACCATGATTACGCCAAGCGCGCAATTAACCCTCACTAAAGGG
AACAAAAGCTGGAGCTC
