>Addgene plasmid #70124 | pAG424-ccdB | addgene partial sequence | sequence record 133209 | M13-F20 5'-TGTAAAACGACGGCCAGT-3'
GGGCGAATTGGGTACCGGCCGCAAATTAAAGCCTTCGAGCGTCCCAAAACCTTCTCAAGCAAGGTTTTCA
GTATAATGTTACATGCGTACACGCGTCTGTACAGAAAAAAAAGAAAAATTTGAAATATAAATAACGTTCT
TAATACTAACATAACTATAAAAAAATAAATAGGGACCTAGACTTCAGGTTGTCTAACTCCTTCCTTTTCG
GTTAGAGCGGATGTGGGGGGAGGGCGTGAATGTAAGCGTGACATAACTAATTACATGACTCGAGGTCGAC
GGTATCGATAAGCTTGATATCGAATTCCTGCAGCCCATCACCACTTTGTACAAGAAAGCTGAACGAGAAA
CGTAAAATGATATAAATATCAATATATTAAATTAGATTTTGCATAAAAAACAGACTACATAATACTGTAA
AACACAACATATCCAGTCACTATGGTCGACCTGCAGACTGGCTGTGTATAAGGGAGCCTGACATTTATAT
TCCCCAGAACATCAGGTTAATGGCGTTTTTGATGTCATTTTCGCGGTGGCTGAGATCAGCCACTTCTTCC
CCGATAACGGAGACCGGCACACTGGCCATATCGGTGGTCATCATGCGCCAGCTTTCATCCCCGATATGCA
CCACCGGGTAAAGTTCACGGGAGACTTTATCTGACAGCAGACGTGCACTGGCCAGGGGGATCACCATCCG
TCGCCCGGGCGTGTCAATAATATCACTCTGTACATCCACAAACAGACGATAACGGCTCTCTCTTTTATAG
GTGTAAACCTTAAACTGCATTTCACCAGCCCCTGTTCTCGTCAGCAAAAGAGCCGTTCATTTCAATAAAC
CGGGCGACCTCAGCCATCCCTTCCTGATTTTCCGCTTTCCAGCGTTCGGCACGCAGACGACGGGCTTCAT
TCTGCATGGTTGTGCTTACCAGACCGGAGATATTGACATCATATATGCCTTGAGCAACTGATAGCTGTCG
CTGTCAACTGTCACTGTAATACGCTGCTTCATAGCATACCTCTTTTTGACATACTTCGGG
