>Addgene plasmid #70124 | pAG424-ccdB | addgene partial sequence | sequence record 133210 | pGEX3 5'-CCGGGAGCTGCATGTGTCAGAGG-3'
TATGATCCAATATCAAAGGAAATGATAGCATTGAAGGATGAGACTAATCCAATTGAGGAGTGGCAGCATA
TAGAACAGCTAAAGGGTAGTGCTGAAGGAAGCATACGATACCCCGCATGGAATGGGATAATATCACAGGA
GGTACTAGACTACCTTTCATCCTACATAAATAGACGCATATAAGTACGCATTTAAGCATAAACACGCACT
ATGCCGTTCTTCTCATGTATATATATATACAGGCAACACGCAGATATAGGTGCGACGTGAACAGTGAGCT
GTATGTGCGCAGCTCGCGTTGCATTTTCGGAAGCGCTCGTTTTCGGAAACGCTTTGAAGTTCCTATTCCG
AAGTTCCTATTCTCTAGAAAGTATAGGAACTTCAGAGCGCTTTTGAAAACCAAAAGCGCTCTGAAGACGC
ACTTTCAAAAAACCAAAAACGCACCGGACTGTAACGAGCTACTAAAATATTGCGAATACCGCTTCCACAA
ACATTGCTCAAAAGTATCTCTTTGCTATATATCTCTGTGCTATATCCCTATATAACCTACCCATCCACCT
TTCGCTCCTTGAACTTGCATCTAAACTCGACCTCTACATTTTTTATGTTTATCTCTAGTATTACTCTTTA
GACAAAAAAATTGTAGTAAGAACTATTCATAGAGTGAATCGAAAACAATACGAAAATGTAAACATTTCCT
ATACGTAGTATATAGAGACAAAATAGAAGAAACCGTTCATAATTTTCTGACCAATGAAGAATCATCAACG
CTATCACTTTCTGTTCACAAAGTATGCGCAATCCACATCGGTATAGAATATAATCGGGGATGCCTTTATC
TTGAAAAAATGCACCCGCAGCTTCGCTAGTAATCAGTAAACGCGGGAAGTGGAGTCAGGCTTTTTTTATG
GAAGAGAAAATAGACACCAAAGTAGCCTTCTTCTAACCTTAACGGACCTACAGTGCAAAAAGTTATCAAG
AGACTGCATTATAGAGCGCACAAAGGAGAAAAAAAGTAATCTAAGATGCTTTGTTAGAAAAATAGCGCTC
TCGGGATGCATTTTTGT
