>Addgene plasmid #70124 | pAG424-ccdB | addgene partial sequence | sequence record 133211 | M13-Rev 5'-CAGGAAACAGCTATGACC-3'
TAAAGGGAACAAAAGCTGGTGGATCCCCCATCACAAGTTTGTACAAAAAAGCTGAACGAGAAACGTAAAA
TGATATAAATATCAATATATTAAATTAGATTTTGCATAAAAAACAGACTACATAATACTGTAAAACACAA
CATATCCAGTCACTATGGCGGCCGCATTAGGCACCCCAGGCTTTACACTTTATGCTTCCGGCTCGTATAA
TGTGTGGATTTTGAGTTAGGATCCGTCGAGATTTTCAGGAGCTAAGGAAGCTAAAATGGAGAAAAAAATC
ACTGGATATACCACCGTTGATATATCCCAATGGCATCGTAAAGAACATTTTGAGGCATTTCAGTCAGTTG
CTCAATGTACCTATAACCAGACCGTTCAGCTGGATATTACGGCCTTTTTAAAGACCGTAAAGAAAAATAA
GCACAAGTTTTATCCGGCCTTTATTCACATTCTTGCCCGCCTGATGAATGCTCATCCGGAATTCCGTATG
GCAATGAAAGACGGTGAGCTGGTGATATGGGATAGTGTTCACCCTTGTTACACCGTTTTCCATGAGCAAA
CTGAAACGTTTTCATCGCTCTGGAGTGAATACCACGACGATTTCCGGCAGTTTCTACACATATATTCGCA
AGATGTGGCGTGTTACGGTGAAAACCTGGCCTATTTCCCTAAAGGGTTTATTGAGAATATGTTTTTCGTC
TCAGCCAATCCCTGGGTGAGTTTCACCAGTTTTGATTTAAACGTGGCCAATATGGACAACTTCTTCGCCC
CCGTTTTCACCATGGGCAAATATTATACGCAAGGCGACAAGGTGCTGATGCCGCTGGCGATTCAGGTTCA
TCATGCCGTTTGTGATGGCTTCCATGTCGGCAGAATGCTTAATGAATTACAACAGTACTGCGATGAGTGG
CAGGGCGGGGCGTAAACGCCGTGGATCCGGCTTACTAAAAGCCAGAATAC
